Addgene plasmid #222554: pPB-cT3G-cERP2-SMC3
Purpose: PiggyBac transposon plasmid for doxycycline inducible expression of SMC3
Depositing lab: George Church. Depositing organization: Harvard Medical School. Publication: Induction of Meiosis from Human Pluripotent Stem Cells. Pierson Smela M, Adams J, Ma C, Breimann L, Widocki U, Shioda T, Church GM. bioRxiv 2024.05.31.596483 10.1101/2024.05.31.596483.
Backbone
  Vector backbone: pPB-cT3G-cERP2
  Vector type: Mammalian Expression
  Selectable markers: Puromycin
Growth in bacteria
  Bacterial resistance: Ampicillin, 100 μg/mL
  Growth temperature: 37°C
  Growth strain: DH5alpha
  Copy number: High Copy
Gene/Insert
  Gene/Insert name: SMC3
  Species: H. sapiens (human)
  Entrez Gene: SMC3 (a.k.a. BAM, BMH, CDLS3, CSPG6, HCAP, SMC3L1)
  Cloning method: Gateway Cloning
Terms and licenses: Academic/Nonprofit Terms; Industry Terms: Not Available to Industry
Depositor comments: Please visit https://doi.org/10.1101/2024.05.31.596483 for bioRxiv preprint.
How to cite: pPB-cT3G-cERP2-SMC3 was a gift from George Church (Addgene plasmid # 222554 ; http://n2t.net/addgene:222554 ; RRID:Addgene_222554)
