[The description below was written by a language model from this plasmid's Addgene catalogue record and pLannotate feature annotations shown in this document.]
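Description:
pPB-cT3G-cERP2-SMC3 is a mammalian expression plasmid built on the pPB-cT3G-cERP2 backbone and described as a PiggyBac transposon vector for doxycycline-inducible expression of human SMC3. In bacteria it is maintained as a high-copy plasmid through a ColE1/pUC-type origin and selected with ampicillin via the β-lactamase gene. In mammalian cells, selection is with puromycin. The automated feature table does not annotate the PiggyBac terminal repeats, so their positions cannot be stated from the record. The transposon nature rests on the catalogue description. Such vectors are normally co-delivered with a PiggyBac transposase so that the cargo integrates stably into the genome.

The payload consists of two divergently oriented units. The first is a third-generation Tet-responsive (TRE3G-type) promoter driving the full-length SMC3 coding sequence. SMC3 is a core subunit of the cohesin ring that holds sister chromatids together. The insert is flanked by attB1 and attB2 sites left by Gateway cloning and is followed by an SV40 polyadenylation signal. Short matches downstream of attB2 to a 3xHA tag, the SNR52 promoter and a gRNA scaffold are fragmentary, and the record does not establish that they are functional. The second unit, on the opposite strand, uses a CMV enhancer fused to the EF-1α core promoter to express a reverse tetracycline transactivator (annotated as rtTA3 with VP16-derived activation repeats). This is followed by the puromycin N-acetyltransferase gene and an SV40 poly(A) signal. How the two coding regions are linked is not annotated. The construct is therefore all-in-one: stably integrated, puromycin-selected cells constitutively make the transactivator and switch on SMC3 only when doxycycline is added. The associated work concerns inducing meiosis from human pluripotent stem cells.
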