Features (pLannotate 1.2.2; 27 found; start..end, strand, type, name):
      9..257     +  promoter       TRE3GV promoter (fragment): 3rd-generation Tet-responsive promoter that can be activated by binding of Tet-On® 3G, optimized for retroviral and lentiviral vectors
    264..305     +  promoter       tight TRE promoter (fragment): Tet-responsive promoter PTight, consisting of seven tet operator sequences followed by the minimal CMV promoter
    368..392     +  protein_bind   attB1: mutant version of attB; recombination site for the Gateway® BP reaction BP Clonase™
    399..4049    +  CDS            SMC3: SMC3_HUMAN - Also known as BAM, BMH, CSPG6, SMC3L1. Experimental evidence at protein level: Swiss-Prot protein existence level 1. Central component of cohesin, a complex required for chromosome cohesion during the cell cycle. The cohesin complex may form a large proteinaceous ring within which sister chromatids can be trapped. At anaphase, the complex is cleaved and dissociates from chromatin, allowing sister chromatids to segregate. Cohesion is coupled to DNA replication and is involved in DNA repair. The cohesin complex plays also an important role in spindle pole assembly during mitosis and
   4053..4077    -  protein_bind   attB2: mutant version of attB; recombination site for the Gateway® BP reaction BP Clonase™
   4079..4107    +  CDS            3xHA (fragment): three tandem HA epitope tags
   4145..4167    +  promoter       SNR52 promoter (fragment): promoter for the S. cerevisiae small nucleolar RNA gene SNR52
   4188..4211    +  misc_RNA       gRNA scaffold (fragment): guide RNA scaffold for the Streptococcus pyogenes CRISPR/Cas9 system
   4272..4406    -  polyA_signal   SV40 poly(A) signal: SV40 polyadenylation signal
   4719..4876    +  CDS            lacZα (fragment): LacZα fragment of β-galactosidase; lacZ fragment
   4882..4981    -  misc_feature   bom (fragment): basis of mobility region from pBR322
   5085..5120    -  CDS            rop (fragment): Rop protein, which maintains plasmids at low copy number; rop
   5216..5320    +  promoter       AmpR promoter: bla
   5321..6181    +  CDS            AmpR: β-lactamase; bla; confers resistance to ampicillin, carbenicillin, and related antibiotics
   6352..6940    +  rep_origin     ori: high-copy-number ColE1/pMB1/pBR322/pUC origin of replication
   7123..7215    +  CDS            lacI (fragment): lac repressor; lacI; The lac repressor binds to the lac operator to inhibit transcription in E. coli. This inhibition can be relieved by adding lactose or isopropyl-β-D-thiogalactopyranoside (IPTG).
   7221..7304    +  CDS            lacI (fragment): lac repressor; lacI; The lac repressor binds to the lac operator to inhibit transcription in E. coli. This inhibition can be relieved by adding lactose or isopropyl-β-D-thiogalactopyranoside (IPTG).
   7317..7338    +  protein_bind   CAP binding site: CAP binding activates transcription in the presence of cAMP. E. coli catabolite activator protein
   7353..7383    +  promoter       lac promoter: promoter for the E. coli lac operon
   7391..7407    +  protein_bind   lac operator: The lac repressor binds to the lac operator to inhibit transcription in E. coli. This inhibition can be relieved by adding lactose or isopropyl-β-D-thiogalactopyranoside (IPTG). lac repressor encoded by lacI
   7695..7776    -  polyA_signal   SV40 poly(A) signal: SV40 polyadenylation signal
   7799..7882    -  CDS            large T antigen (fragment): large T antigen from SV40 (simian virus 40)
   7896..8492    -  CDS            pac: PUAC_STRAD - Protein predicted: Swiss-Prot protein existence level 4. Detoxification of puromycin. From Streptomyces alboniger.
   8565..8675    -  CDS            VP48: 3 tandem repeats of the minimal activation domain of herpes simplex virus VP16 (Cheng et al., 2013)
   8605..9302    -  CDS            rtTA3 (fragment): reverse tetracycline transactivator 3 activates expression from Tet-responsive promoters in the presence of doxycycline
   9355..9566    -  promoter       EF-1α core promoter: core promoter for human elongation factor EF-1α
   9567..9946    -  enhancer       CMV enhancer: human cytomegalovirus immediate early enhancer
>Addgene plasmid #222554 | pPB-cT3G-cERP2-SMC3 | addgene full sequence | sequence record 442472 | Addgene NGS Result
ATCACCTCGAGTTTACTCCCTATCAGTGATAGAGAACGTATGAAGAGTTTACTCCCTATCAGTGATAGAG
AACGTATGCAGACTTTACTCCCTATCAGTGATAGAGAACGTATAAGGAGTTTACTCCCTATCAGTGATAG
AGAACGTATGACCAGTTTACTCCCTATCAGTGATAGAGAACGTATCTACAGTTTACTCCCTATCAGTGAT
AGAGAACGTATATCCAGTTTACTCCCTATCAGTGATAGAGAACGTATAAGCTTGCCTATATAAGCAGAGC
TCGTTTAGTGAACCGTCAGATCGCCTGGAGACGCCATCCACGCTGTTTTGACCTCCATAGAAGACACCGG
GACCGATCCAGCCTACCACAAGTTTGTACAAAAAAGCAGGCTGCCACCATGTACATAAAGCAGGTGATTA
TCCAGGGTTTTCGAAGTTACAGAGATCAAACAATTGTAGATCCCTTCAGTTCAAAACATAATGTGATTGT
GGGCAGAAATGGATCTGGAAAAAGTAACTTTTTTTATGCAATTCAGTTTGTTCTCAGTGATGAGTTTAGT
CATCTTCGTCCAGAACAGCGGTTGGCTTTATTGCATGAAGGTACTGGTCCTCGTGTTATTTCTGCTTTTG
TGGAGATTATTTTTGATAATTCAGACAACCGGTTACCAATCGATAAAGAGGAAGTTTCACTTCGAAGAGT
TATTGGTGCCAAAAAGGATCAGTATTTCTTAGACAAGAAGATGGTCACGAAAAATGATGTGATGAACCTC
CTTGAAAGCGCTGGTTTTTCTCGAAGCAATCCTTATTATATTGTTAAACAAGGAAAGATCAACCAGATGG
CAACAGCACCAGATTCTCAGAGATTAAAGCTATTAAGAGAAGTAGCTGGTACTAGAGTGTATGACGAACG
AAAGGAAGAAAGCATCTCCTTAATGAAAGAAACAGAGGGCAAACGGGAAAAAATCAATGAGTTGTTAAAA
TACATTGAAGAGAGATTACATACTCTAGAGGAAGAAAAGGAAGAACTAGCTCAGTATCAGAAGTGGGATA
AAATGAGACGAGCCCTGGAATATACCATTTACAATCAGGAACTTAACGAGACTCGTGCCAAACTTGATGA
GCTTTCTGCTAAGCGAGAGACTAGTGGAGAAAAATCCAGACAATTAAGAGATGCTCAGCAGGATGCAAGA
GATAAAATGGAGGATATCGAACGCCAAGTTAGAGAATTGAAAACAAAAATTTCAGCTATGAAAGAAGAAA
AAGAACAGCTTAGTGCTGAAAGACAAGAGCAGATTAAGCAGAGGACTAAGTTGGAGCTTAAAGCCAAGGA
TTTACAAGATGAACTAGCAGGCAATAGTGAACAAAGGAAACGTTTATTAAAAGAGAGGCAGAAGCTGCTT
GAAAAAATAGAAGAAAAGCAGAAAGAACTGGCAGAAACAGAACCCAAATTCAACAGTGTGAAAGAGAAAG
AAGAACGAGGAATTGCTAGATTGGCTCAAGCTACCCAGGAAAGAACGGATCTTTATGCAAAGCAGGGTCG
AGGAAGCCAGTTTACATCAAAAGAAGAAAGGGATAAGTGGATTAAAAAGGAACTCAAGTCTTTAGATCAG
GCTATTAATGACAAGAAAAGACAGATTGCTGCTATACATAAGGATTTGGAAGACACTGAAGCAAATAAAG
AGAAAAATCTGGAGCAGTATAATAAACTGGACCAGGATCTTAATGAAGTCAAAGCTCGAGTAGAAGAACT
GGACAGAAAATATTACGAAGTAAAAAATAAGAAAGATGAACTACAAAGTGAAAGAAACTACTTGTGGAGA
GAAGAGAATGCAGAACAGCAAGCACTTGCTGCTAAAAGAGAAGATCTTGAAAAGAAGCAACAACTTCTTA
GAGCAGCAACAGGAAAGGCCATTTTAAATGGAATAGACAGCATAAACAAAGTGCTAGACCACTTCCGTCG
AAAAGGAATAAACCAGCATGTTCAAAATGGCTATCATGGTATTGTAATGAATAACTTTGAATGTGAACCA
GCTTTCTACACATGCGTGGAAGTCACTGCTGGAAACAGGTTATTTTATCACATTGTTGATTCAGATGAAG
TCAGCACGAAGATTTTAATGGAGTTTAATAAAATGAATCTTCCTGGAGAGGTTACTTTTCTGCCTCTTAA
CAAGTTAGATGTCAGGGATACAGCCTATCCTGAAACCAATGATGCTATTCCTATGATCAGCAAACTGAGG
TACAATCCCAGATTTGACAAAGCTTTCAAACATGTGTTTGGAAAGACTCTTATTTGTCGTAGCATGGAAG
TTTCAACCCAGCTGGCCCGTGCTTTCACTATGGACTGTATTACTTTGGAAGGTGACCAAGTCAGCCATCG
GGGTGCTCTAACTGGGGGTTATTATGACACAAGGAAGTCTCGACTTGAATTGCAAAAAGATGTTAGAAAA
GCAGAAGAAGAACTAGGTGAACTTGAAGCAAAGCTCAATGAAAACCTGCGCAGAAATATTGAAAGGATTA
ATAATGAAATTGATCAGTTGATGAACCAAATGCAACAGATCGAGACCCAGCAAAGGAAATTTAAAGCATC
TAGAGATAGCATATTATCAGAAATGAAGATGCTAAAAGAGAAGAGGCAGCAGTCAGAGAAAACCTTCATG
CCTAAGCAACGTAGCTTACAGAGTTTGGAGGCAAGCTTGCATGCTATGGAGTCTACCAGAGAGTCATTGA
AAGCAGAACTGGGAACTGATTTGCTTTCTCAACTGAGTTTGGAAGATCAGAAGAGAGTAGATGCACTGAA
TGATGAGATTCGTCAACTTCAGCAGGAAAACAGACAGTTGCTAAATGAAAGAATTAAATTAGAAGGTATT
ATTACTCGAGTAGAGACTTATCTCAATGAGAATCTGAGAAAACGCTTGGACCAAGTAGAACAGGAACTTA
ATGAGCTGAGAGAGACAGAAGGGGGTACTGTTCTCACAGCCACAACATCAGAACTTGAAGCCATCAATAA
AAGAGTAAAAGACACTATGGCACGATCAGAAGATTTGGACAATTCCATTGATAAAACAGAAGCTGGAATT
AAGGAGCTTCAGAAGAGTATGGAGCGCTGGAAAAATATGGAAAAAGAACATATGGATGCTATAAATCATG
ATACTAAAGAACTGGAAAAGATGACAAATCGGCAAGGCATGCTATTGAAGAAGAAAGAAGAGTGTATGAA
GAAAATTCGAGAACTTGGATCACTTCCCCAGGAAGCATTTGAAAAGTACCAGACACTGAGCCTCAAACAG
TTGTTTCGAAAACTTGAGCAGTGCAACACAGAATTAAAGAAGTACAGCCATGTTAACAAAAAGGCTTTGG
ATCAGTTTGTAAATTTCTCCGAGCAGAAAGAAAAGTTAATAAAGCGTCAAGAAGAGTTAGATAGGGGTTA
CAAATCAATCATGGAACTGATGAATGTACTTGAACTTCGGAAATATGAAGCTATTCAGTTAACTTTCAAA
CAGGTATCTAAGAACTTCAGTGAAGTATTCCAGAAGTTAGTACCTGGTGGCAAAGCTACTTTGGTGATGA
AGAAAGGAGATGTGGAGGGCAGTCAGTCTCAAGATGAAGGAGAAGGGAGTGGTGAGAGTGAGAGGGGTTC
TGGCTCACAAAGCAGTGTCCCATCAGTTGACCAGTTTACTGGAGTTGGAATTAGGGTGTCATTTACAGGA
AAACAAGGTGAAATGAGAGAAATGCAACAGCTTTCAGGTGGACAGAAATCCTTGGTAGCCCTTGCTCTGA
TTTTTGCCATTCAGAAATGTGACCCGGCTCCATTTTACTTGTTTGATGAAATTGACCAGGCTCTGGATGC
TCAGCACAGAAAGGCTGTGTCAGATATGATTATGGAACTTGCTGTACATGCTCAGTTTATTACAACTACT
TTTAGGCCTGAACTGCTTGAGTCAGCTGACAAATTCTATGGTGTAAAGTTCAGAAATAAGGTTAGTCATA
TTGATGTGATCACAGCAGAGATGGCCAAAGACTTTGTAGAAGATGATACCACACATGGTTAAACCCAGCT
TTCTTGTACAAAGTGGTATACCCATACGATGTTCCAGATTACGCTTAGTAATGAGAAATACTCAGAAGAT
GTCACTCACCATAGTCCGCAGTGAAAGATAAATGATCTGCTTGTGAGTTTGGTGGATGTTTTAGAGCTAG
AAATAGCAAGTAGGCCACTGAGCAAGAACTATGAATGAGATCTTTAGACATATTGCGGCCGCTTTCTCCG
CGATCCAGACATGATAAGATACATTGATGAGTTTGGACAAACCAAAACTAGAATGCAGTGAAAAAAATGC
CTTATTTGTGAAATTTGTGATGCTATTGCCTTATTTGTAACCATTATAAGCTGCAATAAACAAGTTATCT
ATAACAAGAAAATATATATATAATAAGTTATCACGTAAGTAGAACATGAAATAACAATATAATTATCGTA
TGAGTTAAATCTTAAAAGTCACGTAAAAGATAATCATGCGTCATTTTGACTCACGCGGTCGTTATAGTTC
AAAATCAGTGACACTTACCGCATTGACAAGCACGCCTCACGGGAGCTCCAAGCGGCGACTGAGATGTCCT
AAATGCACAGCGACGGATTCGCGCTATTTAGAAAGAGAGAGCAATATTTCAAGAATGCATGCGTCAATTT
TACGCAGACTATCTTTCTAGGGTTAAGAATTCACTGGCCGTCGTTTTACAACGTCGTGACTGGGAAAACC
CTGGCGTTACCCAACTTAATCGCCTTGCAGCACATCCCCCTTTCGCCAGCTGGCGTAATAGCGAAGAGGC
CCGCACCGATCGCCCTTCCCAACAGTTGCGCAGCCTGAATGGCGAATGGCGCCTGATGCGGTATTTTCTC
CTTACGCATCTGTGCGGTATTTCACACCGCATATGGTGCACTCTCAGTACAATCTGCTCTGATGCCGCAT
AGTTAAGCCAGCCCCGACACCCGCCAACACCCGCTGACGCGCCCTGACGGGCTTGTCTGCTCCCGGCATC
CGCTTACAGACAAGCTGTGACCATGTCTCCGGGAGCTGCATGTGTCAGAGGTTTTCACCGTCATCACCGA
AACACGCGAGTTCGAAAGGGCCTCGTGATACGCCTATTTTTATAGGTTAATGTCATGATAATAATGGTTT
CTTAGACGTCAGGTGGCACTTTTCGGGGAAATGTGCGCGGAACCCCTATTTGTTTATTTTTCTAAATACA
TTCAAATATGTATCCGCTCATGAGACAATAACCCTGATAAATGCTTCAATAATATTGAAAAAGGAAGAGT
ATGAGTATTCAACATTTCCGTGTCGCCCTTATTCCCTTTTTTGCGGCATTTTGCCTTCCTGTTTTTGCTC
ACCCAGAAACGCTGGTGAAAGTAAAAGATGCTGAAGATCAGTTGGGTGCACGAGTGGGTTACATCGAACT
GGATCTCAACAGCGGTAAGATCCTTGAGAGTTTTCGCCCCGAAGAACGTTTTCCAATGATGAGCACTTTT
AAAGTTCTGCTATGTGGCGCGGTATTATCCCGTATTGACGCCGGGCAAGAGCAACTCGGTCGCCGCATAC
ACTATTCTCAGAATGACTTGGTTGAGTACTCACCAGTCACAGAAAAGCATCTTACGGATGGCATGACAGT
AAGAGAATTATGCAGTGCTGCCATAACCATGAGTGATAACACTGCGGCCAACTTACTTCTGACAACGATC
GGAGGACCGAAGGAGCTAACCGCTTTTTTGCACAACATGGGGGATCATGTAACTCGCCTTGATCGTTGGG
AACCGGAGCTGAATGAAGCCATACCAAACGACGAGCGTGACACCACGATGCCTGTAGCAATGGCAACAAC
GTTGCGCAAACTATTAACTGGCGAACTACTTACTCTAGCTTCCCGGCAACAATTAATAGACTGGATGGAG
GCGGATAAAGTTGCAGGACCACTTCTGCGCTCGGCCCTTCCGGCTGGCTGGTTTATTGCTGATAAATCTG
GAGCCGGTGAGCGTGGTTCACGCGGTATCATTGCAGCACTGGGGCCAGATGGTAAGCCCTCCCGTATCGT
AGTTATCTACACGACGGGGAGTCAGGCAACTATGGATGAACGAAATAGACAGATCGCTGAGATAGGTGCC
TCACTGATTAAGCATTGGTAACTGTCAGACCAAGTTTACTCATATATACTTTAGATTGATTTAAAACTTC
ATTTTTAATTTAAAAGGATCTAGGTGAAGATCCTTTTTGATAATCTCATGACCAAAATCCCTTAACGTGA
GTTTTCGTTCCACTGAGCGTCAGACCCCGTAGAAAAGATCAAAGGATCTTCTTGAGATCCTTTTTTTCTG
CGCGTAATCTGCTGCTTGCAAACAAAAAAACCACCGCTACCAGCGGTGGTTTGTTTGCCGGATCAAGAGC
TACCAACTCTTTTTCCGAAGGTAACTGGCTTCAGCAGAGCGCAGATACCAAATACTGTTCTTCTAGTGTA
GCCGTAGTTAGGCCACCACTTCAAGAACTCTGTAGCACCGCCTACATACCTCGCTCTGCTAATCCTGTTA
CCAGTGGCTGCTGCCAGTGGCGATAAGTCGTGTCTTACCGGGTTGGACTCAAGACGATAGTTACCGGATA
AGGCGCAGCGGTCGGGCTGAACGGGGGGTTCGTGCACACAGCCCAGCTTGGAGCGAACGACCTACACCGA
ACTGAGATACCTACAGCGTGAGCTATGAGAAAGCGCCACGCTTCCCGAAGGGAGAAAGGCGGACAGGTAT
CCGGTAAGCGGCAGGGTCGGAACAGGAGAGCGCACGAGGGAGCTTCCAGGGGGAAACGCCTGGTATCTTT
ATAGTCCTGTCGGGTTTCGCCACCTCTGACTTGAGCGTCGATTTTTGTGATGCTCGTCAGGGGGGCGGAG
CCTATGGAAAAACGCCAGCAACGCGGCCTTTTTACGGTTCCTGGCCTTTTGCTGGCCTTTTGCTCACATG
TTCTTTCCTGCGTTATCCCCTGATTCTGTGGATAACCGTATTACCGCCTTTGAGTGAGCTGATACCGCTC
GCCGCAGCCGAACGACCGAGCGCAGCGAGTCAGTGAGCGAGGAAGCGGATGAGCGCCCAATACGCAAACC
GCCTCTCACCGCGCGTTGGCCGATTCATTAATGCAGCTGGCACGACAGGTTTCCCGACTGGAAAGCGGGC
AGTGAGCGCAACGCAAACCGCCTCTCCCCGCGCGTTGGCCGATTCATTAATGCAGCTGGCACGACAGGTT
TCCCGACTGGAAAGCGGGCAGTGAGCGCAACGCAATTAATGTGAGTTAGCTCACTCATTAGGCACCCCAG
GCTTTACACTTTATGCTTCCGGCTCGTATGTTGTGTGGAATTGTGAGCGGATAACAATTTCACACAGGAA
ACAGCTATGACCATGATTACGCCAAGGTCGACTTAACCCTAGAAAGATAATCATATTGTGACGTACGTTA
AAGATAATCATGCGTAAAATTGACGCATGTGTTTTATCGGTCTGTATATCGAGGTTTATTTATTAATTTG
AATAGATATTAAGTTTTATTATATTTACACTTACATACTAATAATAAATTCAACAAACAATTTATTTATG
TTTATTTATTTATTAAAAAAAAACAAAAACTCAAAATTTCTTCTATAAAGTAACAAAACTTTTAGCAGTG
AAAAAAATGCTTTATTTGTGAAATTTGTGATGCTATTGCTTTATTTGTAACCATTATAAGCTGCAATAAA
CAAGTTAACAACAACAATTGCATTCATTTTATGTTTCAGGTTCAGGGGGAGGTGTGGGAGGTTTTTTAAA
GCAAGTAAAACCTCTACAAATGTGGTATGGCTGATTATGATCCTCTGGAGATTCATGCGCCAGGTTTTCT
GGTCATGCACCACGTTCGTGGGCCCTCAGGAACCTCCACGTCAGCGGTAACTGTGAAGCCCAGTCGCTCG
TAAAAAGGAAGATTCCGGGGAGCACTGGTTTCGAGGAACGCCGGCACGCCAGCCCGTTCCGCGGCCTCAA
CACCAGGAAGAACGACAGCGCTTCCCAAACCTTTACCTTGGTGATCTGGGCTGACACCGACAGTGGCAAG
AAACCACGCAGGCTCCTTTGGTCTATGAGGAGCCAGCAAGCCCTCCATTTGCTGTTGTGCCGCCAACCTA
CTCCCTGACAGCTCGGCCATCCGCGGACCTATTTCCGCGAACACTGCGCCGGCTTCGACGCTTTCCGGAG
TAGTCCAGACCGCAACTGCGGCACCATCGTCCGCAACCCAAACTTTACCAATGTCCAGACCCACGCGCGT
AAGAAACAGCTCTTGCAACTCAGTTACCCTCTCTATGTGTCTGTCCGGATCTACGGTATGGCGGGTCGCT
GGATAATCTGCAAATGCTGCGGCAAGTGTTCGGACAGCCCGTGGTACATCGTCACGGGTAGCGAGCCTAA
CAGTGGGCTTATATTCCGTCATGGGGCCGGGGTTCTCCTCCACGTCGCCGGCCTGCTTCAGCAGGCTGAA
GTTGGTGGCGCCGCTGCCCCCGGGGAGCATGTCAAGGTCAAAATCGTCAAGAGCGTCAGCAGGCAGCATA
TCAAGGTCAAAGTCGTCAAGGGCATCGGCTGGGAGCATGTCTAAGTCAAAATCGTCAAGGGCGTCGGTCG
GCCCGCCGCTTTCGCACTTTAGCTGTTTCTCCAGGCCACATATGATTAGTTCCAGGCCGAAAAGGAAGGC
AGGTTCGGCTCCCTGCCGGTCGAACAGCTCAATTGCTTGTTTCAGAAGTGGGGGCATAGAATCGGTGGTA
GGTGTCTCTCTTTCCTCTTTTGCTACTTGATGCTCCTGTTCCTCCAATACGCAGCCCAGTGTAAAGTGGC
CCACGGCGGACAGAGCGTACAGTGCGTTCTCCAGGGAGAAGCCTTGCTGACACAGGAACGCGAGCTGATT
TTCCAGGGTTTCGTACTGTTTCTCTGTTGGGCGGGTGCCGAGATGCACTTTAGCCCCGTCACGATGTGAG
AGGAGAGCACAGCGGTATGACTTGGCGTTGTTCCGCAGAAAGTCTTGCCATGACTCGCCTTCCAGGGGGC
AGGAGTGGGTATGATGCCTGTCCAGCATCTCGATTGGCAGGGCATCGAGCAGGGCCCGCTTGTTCTTCAC
GTGCCAGTACAGGGTAGGCTGCTCAACTCCCAGCTTTTGAGCGAGTTTCCTTGTCGTCAGGCCTTCGATA
CCGACTCCATTGAGTAATTCCAGAGCAGAGTTTATGACTTTGCTCTTGTCCAGTCTAGACATCTTATCGT
CATCGTCTTTGTAATCCATGGTGGCGGATCCCGCGTCACGACACCTGTGTTCTGGCGGCAAACCCGTTGC
GAAAAAGAACGTTCACGGCGACTACTGCACTTATATACGGTTCTCCCCCACCCTCGGGAAAAAGGCGGAG
CCAGTACACGACATCACTTTCCCAGTTTACCCCGCGCCACCTTCTCTAGGCACCGGTTCAATTGCCGACC
CCTCCCCCCAACTTCTCGGGCACTGTGGGCCATGTGCGCTCTGCCCCATGGTAATAGCCATGACTAATAC
GTAGATGTACTGCCAAGTAGGAAAGTGCCATAAGGTCATGTACTGGGCATAATGCCAGGCGGGCCATTTA
CCGTCATTGACGTCAATAGGGGGCGTACTTGGCATATGATACACTTGATGTACTGCCAAGTGGGCAGTTT
ACCGTAAATACTCCACCCATTGACGTCAATGGAAAGTGCCTATTGGCGTTACTATGGGAACATACGTCAT
TATTGACGTCAATGGGCGGGGGTCGTTGGGCGGTCAGCCAGGCGGGCCATTTACCGTAAGTTATGTAACG
CGGAACTCCATATATGGGCTATGAACTAATGACCCCGTAATTGATTACTATTAATAACTAGTCAATAATC
AATGTCATAAGCTCTAATCGCATAATCGAGCTAAGAGCGATTAATATGCTTAGCTAGCTTAGCTAAGCTA
GATTTCTCTATTCTCCCACAATATATAGCAGCTATTAGCTTAGCAGTCCGAATACGATCGTCCACGATCC
ATAAGCGTAACACATTTGAGTAGCGACTGACGGGCACCGGAGCCACTCGAGTGGAATT
